>Addgene plasmid #110647 | pBiFC-PBZ-4A-VN | addgene full sequence | sequence record 217748 | Addgene NGS Result
GTGATGCGGTTTTGGCAGTACACCAATGGGCGTGGATAGCGGTTTGACTCACGGGGATTTCCAAGTCTCC
ACCCCATTGACGTCAATGGGAGTTTGTTTTGGCACCAAAATCAACGGGACTTTCCAAAATGTCGTAATAA
CCCCGCCCCGTTGACGCAAATGGGCGGTAGGCGTGTACGGTGGGAGGTCTATATAAGCAGAGCTCGTTTA
GTGAACCGTCAGAATTGATCTACCATGGACTACAAAGACGATGACGACAAGCTTGCGGCCGCGAATTCAG
GAAACAAGGTCAAGAGGACATCCGCCATGTATGGGGCAAACGCCTATAGGAAGAATCCTGTTCATTTTCA
ACATTTTAGCCATCCTGGTGATAGTGATTATGGAGGTGTTCAAATCGTGGGCCAAGATGAGACTGATGAC
CGGCCTGAAGCCCCCTATGGACCATCCGCCTATAGGAAGAATCCCCAGCACAAGATAGAATATAGACATA
ATACGCTTCCAGTGAGAAATGTTTTAGATGAATCGGTACCAGTCGACTCTAGAAGATCCATCGCCACCAT
GGTGAGCAAGGGCGAGGAGCTGTTCACCGGGGTGGTGCCCATCCTGGTCGAGCTGGACGGCGACGTAAAC
GGCCACAAGTTCAGCGTGTCCGGCGAGGGCGAGGGCGATGCCACCTACGGCAAGCTGACCCTGAAGCTGA
TCTGCACCACCGGCAAGCTGCCCGTGCCCTGGCCCACCCTCGTGACCACCCTGGGCTACGGCCTGCAGTG
CTTCGCCCGCTACCCCGACCACATGAAGCAGCACGACTTCTTCAAGTCCGCCATGCCCGAAGGCTACGTC
CAGGAGCGCACCATCTTCTTCAAGGACGACGGCAACTACAAGACCCGCGCCGAGGTGAAGTTCGAGGGCG
ACACCCTGGTGAACCGCATCGAGCTGAAGGGCATCGACTTCAAGGAGGACGGCAACATCCTGGGGCACAA
GCTGGAGTACAACTACAACAGCCACAACGTCTATATCACCGCCGACAAGCAGAAGAACGGCATCAAGGCC
AACTTCAAGATCCGCCACAACATCGAGTAGGGATCCCGGGTGGCATCCCTGTGACCCCTCCCCAGTGCCT
CTCCTGGCCCTGGAAGTTGCCACTCCAGTGCCCACCAGCCTTGTCCTAATAAAATTAAGTTGCATCATTT
TGTCTGACTAGGTGTCCTTCTATAATATTATGGGGTGGAGGGGGGTGGTATGGAGCAAGGGGCAAGTTGG
GAAGACAACCTGTAGGGCCTGCGGGGTCTATTGGGAACCAAGCTGGAGTGCAGTGGCACAATCTTGGCTC
ACTGCAATCTCCGCCTCCTGGGTTCAAGCGATTCTCCTGCCTCAGCCTCCCGAGTTGTTGGGATTCCAGG
CATGCATGACCAGGCTCAGCTAATTTTTGTTTTTTTGGTAGAGACGGGGTTTCACCATATTGGCCAGGCT
GGTCTCCAACTCCTAATCTCAGGTGATCTACCCACCTTGGCCTCCCAAATTGCTGGGATTACAGGCGTGA
ACCACTGCTCCCTTCCCTGTCCTTCTGATTTTAAAATAACTATACCAGCAGGAGGACGTCCAGACACAGC
ATAGGCTACCTGGCCATGCCCAACCGGTGGGACATTTGAGTTGCTTGCTTGGCACTGTCCTCTCATGCGT
TGGGTCCACTCAGTAGATGCCTGTTGAATTGGGTACGCGGCCAGCTTGGCTGTGGAATGTGTGTCAGTTA
GGGTGTGGAAAGTCCCCAGGCTCCCCAGCAGGCAGAAGTATGCAAAGCATGCATCTCAATTAGTCAGCAA
CCAGGTGTGGAAAGTCCCCAGGCTCCCCAGCAGGCAGAAGTATGCAAAGCATGCATCTCAATTAGTCAGC
AACCATAGTCCCGCCCCTAACTCCGCCCATCCCGCCCCTAACTCCGCCCAGTTCCGCCCATTCTCCGCCC
CATGGCTGACTAATTTTTTTTATTTATGCAGAGGCCGAGGCCGCCTCGGCCTCTGAGCTATTCCAGAAGT
AGTGAGGAGGCTTTTTTGGAGGCCTAGGCTTTTGCAAAAAGCTCCTCGAGGAACTGAAAAACCAGAAAGT
TAATTCCCTATAGTGAGTCGTATTAAATTCGTAATCATGTCATAGCTGTTTCCTGTGTGAAATTGTTATC
CGCTCACAATTCCACACAACATACGAGCCGGAAGCATAAAGTGTAAAGCCTGGGGTGCCTAATGAGTGAG
CTAACTCACATTAATTGCGTTGCGCTCACTGCCCGCTTTCCAGTCGGGAAACCTGTCGTGCCAGCTGCAT
TAATGAATCGGCCAACGCGCGGGGAGAGGCGGTTTGCGTATTGGGCGCTCTTCCGCTTCCTCGCTCACTG
ACTCGCTGCGCTCGGTCGTTCGGCTGCGGCGAGCGGTATCAGCTCACTCAAAGGCGGTAATACGGTTATC
CACAGAATCAGGGGATAACGCAGGAAAGAACATGTGAGCAAAAGGCCAGCAAAAGGCCAGGAACCGTAAA
AAGGCCGCGTTGCTGGCGTTTTTCCATAGGCTCCGCCCCCCTGACGAGCATCACAAAAATCGACGCTCAA
GTCAGAGGTGGCGAAACCCGACAGGACTATAAAGATACCAGGCGTTTCCCCCTGGAAGCTCCCTCGTGCG
CTCTCCTGTTCCGACCCTGCCGCTTACCGGATACCTGTCCGCCTTTCTCCCTTCGGGAAGCGTGGCGCTT
TCTCATAGCTCACGCTGTAGGTATCTCAGTTCGGTGTAGGTCGTTCGCTCCAAGCTGGGCTGTGTGCACG
AACCCCCCGTTCAGCCCGACCGCTGCGCCTTATCCGGTAACTATCGTCTTGAGTCCAACCCGGTAAGACA
CGACTTATCGCCACTGGCAGCAGCCACTGGTAACAGGATTAGCAGAGCGAGGTATGTAGGCGGTGCTACA
GAGTTCTTGAAGTGGTGGCCTAACTACGGCTACACTAGAAGAACAGTATTTGGTATCTGCGCTCTGCTGA
AGCCAGTTACCTTCGGAAAAAGAGTTGGTAGCTCTTGATCCGGCAAACAAACCACCGCTGGTAGCGGTGG
TTTTTTTGTTTGCAAGCAGCAGATTACGCGCAGAAAAAAAGGATCTCAAGAAGATCCTTTGATCTTTTCT
ACGGGGTCTGACGCTCAGTGGAACGAAAACTCACGTTAAGGGATTTTGGTCATGAGATTATCAAAAAGGA
TCTTCACCTAGATCCTTTTAAATTAAAAATGAAGTTTTAAATCAATCTAAAGTATATATGAGTAAACTTG
GTCTGACAGTTACCAATGCTTAATCAGTGAGGCACCTATCTCAGCGATCTGTCTATTTCGTTCATCCATA
GTTGCCTGACTCCCCGTCGTGTAGATAACTACGATACGGGAGGGCTTACCATCTGGCCCCAGTGCTGCAA
TGATACCGCGAGACCCACGCTCACCGGCTCCAGATTTATCAGCAATAAACCAGCCAGCCGGAAGGGCCGA
GCGCAGAAGTGGTCCTGCAACTTTATCCGCCTCCATCCAGTCTATTAATTGTTGCCGGGAAGCTAGAGTA
AGTAGTTCGCCAGTTAATAGTTTGCGCAACGTTGTTGCCATTGCTACAGGCATCGTGGTGTCACGCTCGT
CGTTTGGTATGGCTTCATTCAGCTCCGGTTCCCAACGATCAAGGCGAGTTACATGATCCCCCATGTTGTG
CAAAAAAGCGGTTAGCTCCTTCGGTCCTCCGATCGTTGTCAGAAGTAAGTTGGCCGCAGTGTTATCACTC
ATGGTTATGGCAGCACTGCATAATTCTCTTACTGTCATGCCATCCGTAAGATGCTTTTCTGTGACTGGTG
AGTACTCAACCAAGTCATTCTGAGAATAGTGTATGCGGCGACCGAGTTGCTCTTGCCCGGCGTCAATACG
GGATAATACCGCGCCACATAGCAGAACTTTAAAAGTGCTCATCATTGGAAAACGTTCTTCGGGGCGAAAA
CTCTCAAGGATCTTACCGCTGTTGAGATCCAGTTCGATGTAACCCACTCGTGCACCCAACTGATCTTCAG
CATCTTTTACTTTCACCAGCGTTTCTGGGTGAGCAAAAACAGGAAGGCAAAATGCCGCAAAAAAGGGAAT
AAGGGCGACACGGAAATGTTGAATACTCATACTCTTCCTTTTTCAATATTATTGAAGCATTTATCAGGGT
TATTGTCTCATGAGCGGATACATATTTGAATGTATTTAGAAAAATAAACAAATAGGGGTTCCGCGCACAT
TTCCCCGAAAAGTGCCACCTG
[124 nt withheld, positions 4292-4415]
C
[91 nt withheld, positions 4417-4507]
A
[49 nt withheld, positions 4509-4557]
CCTTTGACGTTGGAGTCCACGTTCTTT
[37 nt withheld, positions 4585-4621]
ACCCTATCTCGGTCTATTCTTTTGATTTATAAGGGATTTTGCCGATTTCGGCCTATTGGTTAAAAAATGA
GCTGATTTAACAAAAATTTAACGCGAATTTTAACAAAATATTAACGCTTACAATTTCCATTCGCCATTCA
GGCTGCGCAACTGTTGGGAAGGGCGATCGGTGCGGGCCTCTTCGCTATTACGCCAGCTGGCGAAAGGGGG
ATGTGCTGCAAGGCGATTAAGTTGGGTAACGCCAGGGTTTTCCCAGTCACGACGTTGTAAAACGACGGCC
AGTGCCAAGCTGATCTATACATTGAATCAATATTGGCAATTAGCCATATTAGTCATTGGTTATATAGCAT
AAATCAATATTGGCTATTGGCCATTGCATACGTTGTATCTATATCATAATATGTACATTTATATTGGCTC
ATGTCCAATATGACCGCCATGTTGACATTGATTATTGACTAGTTATTAATAGTAATCAATTACGGGGTCA
TTAGTTCATAGCCCATATATGGAGTTCCGCGTTACATAACTTACGGTAAATGGCCCGCCTGGCTGACCGC
CCAACGACCCCCGCCCATTGACGTCAATAATGACGTATGTTCCCATAGTAACGCCAATAGGGACTTTCCA
TTGACGTCAATGGGTGGAGTATTTACGGTAAACTGCCCACTTGGCAGTACATCAAGTGTATCATATGCCA
AGTCCGCCCCCTATTGACGTCAATGACGGTAAATGGCCCGCCTGGCATTATGCCCAGTACATGACCTTAC
GGGACTTTCCTACTTGGCAGTACATCTACGTATTAGTCATCGCTATTACCATG
Features (pLannotate 1.2.2; 16 found; start..end, strand, type, name):
      2..201     +  promoter       CMV promoter: human cytomegalovirus (CMV) immediate early promoter
    214..522     +  CDS            APLF (fragment): APLF_HUMAN - Also known as C2orf13, PALF, XIP1. Experimental evidence at protein level: Swiss-Prot protein existence level 1. Nuclease involved in single-strand and double-strand DNA break repair (PubMed:17353262, PubMed:17396150). Recruited to sites of DNA damage through interaction with poly(ADP-ribose), a polymeric post- translational modification synthesized transiently at sites of chromosomal damage to accelerate DNA strand break repair reactions (PubMed:17353262, PubMed:17396150, PubMed:21211721). Displays apurinic- apyrimidinic (AP) endonuclease and 3'-5' exonuclease activities in vitro
    559..1077    +  CDS            VN173: N-terminal fragment of mVenus for use in bimolecular fluorescence complementation (BiFC) (Kodama and Hu, 2010)
   1088..1710    +  polyA_signal   hGH poly(A) signal: human growth hormone polyadenylation signal
   1739..2068    +  promoter       SV40 promoter: SV40 enhancer and early promoter
   2107..2125    -  promoter       T7 promoter: promoter for bacteriophage T7 RNA polymerase
   2163..2179    -  protein_bind   lac operator: The lac repressor binds to the lac operator to inhibit transcription in E. coli. This inhibition can be relieved by adding lactose or isopropyl-β-D-thiogalactopyranoside (IPTG). lac repressor encoded by lacI
   2187..2217    -  promoter       lac promoter: promoter for the E. coli lac operon
   2232..2253    -  protein_bind   CAP binding site: CAP binding activates transcription in the presence of cAMP. E. coli catabolite activator protein
   2266..2358    -  CDS            lacI (fragment): lac repressor; lacI; The lac repressor binds to the lac operator to inhibit transcription in E. coli. This inhibition can be relieved by adding lactose or isopropyl-β-D-thiogalactopyranoside (IPTG).
   2541..3129    -  rep_origin     ori: high-copy-number ColE1/pMB1/pBR322/pUC origin of replication
   3300..4160    -  CDS            AmpR: β-lactamase; bla; confers resistance to ampicillin, carbenicillin, and related antibiotics
   4161..4265    -  promoter       AmpR promoter: bla
   4292..4720    +  rep_origin     f1 ori (sequence partly withheld): f1 bacteriophage origin of replication; arrow indicates direction of (+) strand synthesis
   4751..4905    -  CDS            lacZα (fragment): LacZα fragment of β-galactosidase; lacZ fragment
   5065..5444    +  enhancer       CMV enhancer: human cytomegalovirus immediate early enhancer
