[The description below was written by a language model from this plasmid's Addgene catalogue record and pLannotate feature annotations shown in this document.]
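Description:
pBiFC-PBZ-4A-VN is a mammalian expression plasmid built on the pBiFC-VN173 backbone and designed for bimolecular fluorescence complementation (BiFC). It is maintained in E. coli as a high-copy plasmid through a ColE1/pUC-type origin and selected with ampicillin via the β-lactamase gene. An f1 phage origin is also present, along with backbone remnants (lac promoter/operator, partial lacI and lacZα fragments, a T7 promoter and an SV40 enhancer/early promoter). No mammalian selection marker is annotated.

The expression cassette is driven by the CMV immediate early enhancer and promoter, which span the numbering origin of the circular sequence, and is terminated by the human growth hormone polyadenylation signal. It encodes the poly(ADP-ribose)-binding zinc finger (PBZ) region of human APLF, amino acids 371–451, cloned between EcoRI and KpnI sites. According to the catalogue entry this carries an N-terminal DDK (FLAG-type) epitope, although that tag is not separately annotated in the feature table. The insert is fused at its C terminus to VN173, the N-terminal fragment of mVenus. VN173 is non-fluorescent on its own and reconstitutes a fluorescent protein only when brought close to a complementary C-terminal Venus fragment carried by a partner protein.

This version carries four cysteine-to-alanine substitutions (C379A, C385A, C421A and C427A) that, per the record, abolish PAR binding. It therefore most naturally serves as a binding-deficient negative control for a wild-type PBZ–VN sensor in PARylation biosensor experiments, helping distinguish PAR-dependent complementation signals from nonspecific fragment association.
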