Addgene plasmid #110647: pBiFC-PBZ-4A-VN
Purpose: expresses a PAR-binding (PBZ) domain fused to venus N-terminus, contains point mutations that abolish PAR binding
Depositing lab: Chris Lord. Depositing organization: Institute of Cancer Research. Publication: Coupling bimolecular PARylation biosensors with genetic screens to identify PARylation targets. Krastev DB, Pettitt SJ, Campbell J, Song F, Tanos BE, Stoynov SS, Ashworth A, Lord CJ. Nat Commun. 2018 May 22;9(1):2016. doi: 10.1038/s41467-018-04466-4. PubMed 29789535.
Backbone
  Vector backbone: pBiFC-VN173
  Backbone manufacturer: Chang-Deng Hu, Addgene plasmid #22010
  Vector type: Mammalian Expression
Growth in bacteria
  Bacterial resistance: Ampicillin, 100 μg/mL
  Growth temperature: 37°C
  Growth strain: DH5alpha
  Copy number: High Copy
Gene/Insert
  Gene/Insert name: PBZ domain from APLF, amino acids 371-451 (alt name: Aprataxin and PNK-like factor)
  Species: H. sapiens (human)
  Mutation: C379A, C385A, C421A and C427A
  Entrez Gene: APLF (a.k.a. APFL, C2orf13, PALF, Xip1, ZCCHH1)
  Promoter: CMV
  Tag / fusion protein: DDK (N terminal on insert); VN (C terminal on backbone)
  Cloning method: Restriction Enzyme; 5′ cloning site EcoRI (not destroyed); 3′ cloning site KpnI (not destroyed)
  Sequencing primers: 5′ unknown
Terms and licenses: Academic/Nonprofit Terms; Industry Terms: Not Available to Industry
How to cite: pBiFC-PBZ-4A-VN was a gift from Chris Lord (Addgene plasmid # 110647 ; http://n2t.net/addgene:110647 ; RRID:Addgene_110647)
